Addgene plasmid #242652: pCMV-ABE8.8m-SpG-P2A-EGFP (BKS965)
Purpose: CMV promoter expression plasmid for human codon optimized ABE8.8m A-to-G base editor with SpG(D10A) and P2A-EGFP
Depositing lab: Benjamin Kleinstiver. Depositing organization: Massachusetts General Hospital. Publication: Treatment of a severe vascular disease using a bespoke CRISPR-Cas9 base editor in mice. Alves CRR, Das S, Krishnan V, Ha LL, Fox LR, Stutzman HE, Shamber CE, Kalailingam P, McCarthy S, Lino Cardenas CL, Fong CE, Imai T, Mitra S, Yun S, Wood RK, Benning FMC, Roh K, Lawton J, Kim N, Silverstein RA, Ferreira da Silva J, de la Cruz D, Richa R, Xie J, Gray-Edwards HL, Malhotra R, Chung DY, Chao LH, Tsai SQ, Maguire CA, Lindsay ME, Kleinstiver BP, Musolino PL. Nat Biomed Eng. 2025 Sep 11:10.1038/s41551-025-01499-1. doi: 10.1038/s41551-025-01499-1. PubMed 40935887.
Backbone
  Vector backbone: pCMV_ABEmax_P2A_GFP (Addgene Plasmid #112101)
  Vector type: Mammalian Expression, CRISPR
Growth in bacteria
  Bacterial resistance: Ampicillin, 100 μg/mL
  Growth temperature: 37°C
  Growth strain: DH5alpha
  Copy number: High Copy
Gene/Insert
  Gene/Insert name: pCMV-ABE8.8m-SpG-P2A-EGFP (alt names: BKS965; ABE8.8m-SpG)
  Species: Synthetic
  Mutation: ABE8.8 mutations in TadA, SpG mutations in SpCas9(D1135L/S1136W/G1218K/E1219Q/R1335Q/T1337R)
  Promoter: CMV and T7
  Tag / fusion protein: BPNLS (N terminal on insert); BPNLS-3xFLAG-P2A-EGFP (C terminal on insert)
  Cloning method: Gibson Cloning
  Sequencing primers: 5′ oBK6928-CCAAGTCTCCACCCCATTGACG; 3′ oBK219-GGGAGTGGCACCTTCCAGGGTC
Terms and licenses: Academic/Nonprofit Terms; Industry Terms: Not Available to Industry
How to cite: pCMV-ABE8.8m-SpG-P2A-EGFP (BKS965) was a gift from Benjamin Kleinstiver (Addgene plasmid # 242652 ; http://n2t.net/addgene:242652 ; RRID:Addgene_242652)
