[The description below was written by a language model from this plasmid's Addgene catalogue record and pLannotate feature annotations shown in this document.]
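Description:
pCMV-ABE8.8m-SpG-P2A-EGFP (BKS965) is a roughly 9 kb mammalian expression plasmid for CRISPR adenine base editing, built by Gibson assembly on the pCMV_ABEmax_P2A_GFP backbone. It is propagated in E. coli through a high-copy ColE1/pUC-type origin and selected with ampicillin via the β-lactamase gene. The backbone also carries small remnants of lac regulatory elements, an SV40 promoter fragment and a pBR322 bom fragment, which appear to be cloning vestiges. No mammalian selection marker is annotated.

The payload is a single, human codon-optimized open reading frame driven by the CMV immediate-early enhancer and promoter and terminated by a bovine growth hormone polyadenylation signal. A T7 promoter sits between the CMV promoter and the coding sequence, which would also allow in vitro transcription of the editor mRNA. The editor consists of one E. coli TadA-derived deaminase domain carrying the ABE8.8 mutations. It is fused to a D10A nickase form of Streptococcus pyogenes Cas9 that bears the SpG substitutions (D1135L, S1136W, G1218K, E1219Q, R1335Q, T1337R). SpG is an engineered variant with relaxed PAM requirements, which widens the range of targetable adenines. The annotation tool splits the Cas9 region into two pieces and labels one of them dCas9, but the catalogue entry lists only D10A. Bipartite nuclear localization signals flank the fusion, and the C-terminus continues into a 3xFLAG tag, a P2A self-cleaving peptide and EGFP. Transfected cells therefore co-produce free green fluorescent protein, which can be used to identify or sort them.

The plasmid encodes no guide RNA, so one must be supplied separately. It is intended for A-to-G base editing in mammalian cells, and the associated publication concerns a tailored base editor for treating a vascular disease in mice.
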