Features (pLannotate 1.2.2; 18 found; start..end, strand, type, name):
    132..335     +  promoter       CMV promoter: human cytomegalovirus (CMV) immediate early promoter
    377..395     +  promoter       T7 promoter: promoter for bacteriophage T7 RNA polymerase
    466..960     +  CDS            tadA: TADA_ECOLI - Also known as yfhC. Experimental evidence at protein level: Swiss-Prot protein existence level 1. Catalyzes the deamination of adenosine to inosine at the wobble position 34 of tRNA(Arg2). Essential for cell viability. From Escherichia coli (strain K12).
   1060..2661    +  CDS            dCas9(N): N-terminal portion of catalytically inactive Streptococcus pyogenes dCas9 carrying the D10A mutation (Zetsche et al., 2015)
   2662..5156    +  CDS            Cas9(C) (fragment): C-terminal portion of Streptococcus pyogenes Cas9 (Zetsche et al., 2015)
   5290..6006    +  CDS            EGFP: EGFP is a basic (constitutively fluorescent) green fluorescent protein published in 1996, derived from Aequorea victoria. It is reported to be a rapidly-maturing weak dimer with moderate acid sensitivity.
   6094..6318    +  polyA_signal   bGH poly(A) signal: bovine growth hormone polyadenylation signal
   6322..6343    +  promoter       SV40 promoter (fragment): SV40 enhancer and early promoter
   6348..6364    +  misc_feature   MCS (fragment): pBluescript multiple cloning site
   6413..6429    -  protein_bind   lac operator: The lac repressor binds to the lac operator to inhibit transcription in E. coli. This inhibition can be relieved by adding lactose or isopropyl-β-D-thiogalactopyranoside (IPTG). lac repressor encoded by lacI
   6437..6467    -  promoter       lac promoter: promoter for the E. coli lac operon
   6482..6503    -  protein_bind   CAP binding site: CAP binding activates transcription in the presence of cAMP. E. coli catabolite activator protein
   6516..6608    -  CDS            lacI (fragment): lac repressor; lacI; The lac repressor binds to the lac operator to inhibit transcription in E. coli. This inhibition can be relieved by adding lactose or isopropyl-β-D-thiogalactopyranoside (IPTG).
   6791..7379    -  rep_origin     ori: high-copy-number ColE1/pMB1/pBR322/pUC origin of replication
   7550..8410    -  CDS            AmpR: β-lactamase; bla; confers resistance to ampicillin, carbenicillin, and related antibiotics
   8411..8515    -  promoter       AmpR promoter: bla
   8586..8630    -  misc_feature   bom (fragment): basis of mobility region from pBR322
   8785..131     +  enhancer       CMV enhancer (across the origin): human cytomegalovirus immediate early enhancer
>Addgene plasmid #242652 | pCMV-ABE8.8m-SpG-P2A-EGFP (BKS965) | addgene full sequence | sequence record 488985 | Addgene NGS Result
ATATGCCAAGTACGCCCCCTATTGACGTCAATGACGGTAAATGGCCCGCCTGGCATTATGCCCAGTACAT
GACCTTATGGGACTTTCCTACTTGGCAGTACATCTACGTATTAGTCATCGCTATTACCATGGTGATGCGG
TTTTGGCAGTACATCAATGGGCGTGGATAGCGGTTTGACTCACGGGGATTTCCAAGTCTCCACCCCATTG
ACGTCAATGGGAGTTTGTTTTGGCACCAAAATCAACGGGACTTTCCAAAATGTCGTAACAACTCCGCCCC
ATTGACGCAAATGGGCGGTAGGCGTGTACGGTGGGAGGTCTATATAAGCAGAGCTGGTTTAGTGAACCGT
CAGATCCGCTAGAGATCCGCGGCCGCTAATACGACTCACTATAGGGAGAGCCGCCACCATGAAACGGACA
GCCGACGGAAGCGAGTTCGAGTCACCAAAGAAGAAGCGGAAAGTCTCTGAGGTGGAGTTTTCCCACGAGT
ACTGGATGAGACATGCCCTGACCCTGGCCAAGAGGGCACGCGATGAGAGGGAGGTGCCTGTGGGAGCCGT
GCTGGTGCTGAACAATAGAGTGATCGGCGAGGGCTGGAACAGAGCCATCGGCCTGCACGACCCAACAGCC
CATGCCGAAATTATGGCCCTGAGACAGGGCGGCCTGGTCATGCAGAACTACAGACTGATCGACGCCACCC
TGTACGTGACATTCGAGCCTTGCGTGATGTGCGCCGGCGCCATGATCCACTCTAGGATCGGCCGCGTGGT
GTTTGGCGTGAGGAACGCAAAAACCGGCGCCGCAGGCTCCCTGATGGACGTGCTGCACCACCCCGGCATG
AATCACCGCGTCGAAATTACCGAGGGAATCCTGGCAGATGAATGTGCCGCCCTGCTGTGCAGATTCTTTC
GGATGCCTAGAAGAGTGTTCAATGCTCAGAAGAAGGCCCAGAGCTCCACCGACTCCGGAGGATCTAGCGG
AGGCTCCTCTGGCTCTGAGACACCTGGCACAAGCGAGAGCGCAACACCTGAAAGCAGCGGGGGCAGCAGC
GGGGGGTCAGACAAGAAGTACAGCATCGGCCTGGCCATCGGCACCAACTCTGTGGGCTGGGCCGTGATCA
CCGACGAGTACAAGGTGCCCAGCAAGAAATTCAAGGTGCTGGGCAACACCGACCGGCACAGCATCAAGAA
GAACCTGATCGGAGCCCTGCTGTTCGACAGCGGCGAAACAGCCGAGGCCACCCGGCTGAAGAGAACCGCC
AGAAGAAGATACACCAGACGGAAGAACCGGATCTGCTATCTGCAAGAGATCTTCAGCAACGAGATGGCCA
AGGTGGACGACAGCTTCTTCCACAGACTGGAAGAGTCCTTCCTGGTGGAAGAGGATAAGAAGCACGAGCG
GCACCCCATCTTCGGCAACATCGTGGACGAGGTGGCCTACCACGAGAAGTACCCCACCATCTACCACCTG
AGAAAGAAACTGGTGGACAGCACCGACAAGGCCGACCTGCGGCTGATCTATCTGGCCCTGGCCCACATGA
TCAAGTTCCGGGGCCACTTCCTGATCGAGGGCGACCTGAACCCCGACAACAGCGACGTGGACAAGCTGTT
CATCCAGCTGGTGCAGACCTACAACCAGCTGTTCGAGGAAAACCCCATCAACGCCAGCGGCGTGGACGCC
AAGGCCATCCTGTCTGCCAGACTGAGCAAGAGCAGACGGCTGGAAAATCTGATCGCCCAGCTGCCCGGCG
AGAAGAAGAATGGCCTGTTCGGAAACCTGATTGCCCTGAGCCTGGGCCTGACCCCCAACTTCAAGAGCAA
CTTCGACCTGGCCGAGGATGCCAAACTGCAGCTGAGCAAGGACACCTACGACGACGACCTGGACAACCTG
CTGGCCCAGATCGGCGACCAGTACGCCGACCTGTTTCTGGCCGCCAAGAACCTGTCCGACGCCATCCTGC
TGAGCGACATCCTGAGAGTGAACACCGAGATCACCAAGGCCCCCCTGAGCGCCTCTATGATCAAGAGATA
CGACGAGCACCACCAGGACCTGACCCTGCTGAAAGCTCTCGTGCGGCAGCAGCTGCCTGAGAAGTACAAA
GAGATTTTCTTCGACCAGAGCAAGAACGGCTACGCCGGCTACATTGACGGCGGAGCCAGCCAGGAAGAGT
TCTACAAGTTCATCAAGCCCATCCTGGAAAAGATGGACGGCACCGAGGAACTGCTCGTGAAGCTGAACAG
AGAGGACCTGCTGCGGAAGCAGCGGACCTTCGACAACGGCAGCATCCCCCACCAGATCCACCTGGGAGAG
CTGCACGCCATTCTGCGGCGGCAGGAAGATTTTTACCCATTCCTGAAGGACAACCGGGAAAAGATCGAGA
AGATCCTGACCTTCCGCATCCCCTACTACGTGGGCCCTCTGGCCAGGGGAAACAGCAGATTCGCCTGGAT
GACCAGAAAGAGCGAGGAAACCATCACCCCCTGGAACTTCGAGGAAGTGGTGGACAAGGGCGCTTCCGCC
CAGAGCTTCATCGAGCGGATGACCAACTTCGATAAGAACCTGCCCAACGAGAAGGTGCTGCCCAAGCACA
GCCTGCTGTACGAGTACTTCACCGTGTATAACGAGCTGACCAAAGTGAAATACGTGACCGAGGGAATGAG
AAAGCCCGCCTTCCTGAGCGGCGAGCAGAAAAAGGCCATCGTGGACCTGCTGTTCAAGACCAACCGGAAA
GTGACCGTGAAGCAGCTGAAAGAGGACTACTTCAAGAAAATCGAGTGCTTCGACTCCGTGGAAATCTCCG
GCGTGGAAGATCGGTTCAACGCCTCCCTGGGCACATACCACGATCTGCTGAAAATTATCAAGGACAAGGA
CTTCCTGGACAATGAGGAAAACGAGGACATTCTGGAAGATATCGTGCTGACCCTGACACTGTTTGAGGAC
AGAGAGATGATCGAGGAACGGCTGAAAACCTATGCCCACCTGTTCGACGACAAAGTGATGAAGCAGCTGA
AGCGGCGGAGATACACCGGCTGGGGCAGGCTGAGCCGGAAGCTGATCAACGGCATCCGGGACAAGCAGTC
CGGCAAGACAATCCTGGATTTCCTGAAGTCCGACGGCTTCGCCAACAGAAACTTCATGCAGCTGATCCAC
GACGACAGCCTGACCTTTAAAGAGGACATCCAGAAAGCCCAGGTGTCCGGCCAGGGCGATAGCCTGCACG
AGCACATTGCCAATCTGGCCGGCAGCCCCGCCATTAAGAAGGGCATCCTGCAGACAGTGAAGGTGGTGGA
CGAGCTCGTGAAAGTGATGGGCCGGCACAAGCCCGAGAACATCGTGATCGAAATGGCCAGAGAGAACCAG
ACCACCCAGAAGGGACAGAAGAACAGCCGCGAGAGAATGAAGCGGATCGAAGAGGGCATCAAAGAGCTGG
GCAGCCAGATCCTGAAAGAACACCCCGTGGAAAACACCCAGCTGCAGAACGAGAAGCTGTACCTGTACTA
CCTGCAGAATGGGCGGGATATGTACGTGGACCAGGAACTGGACATCAACCGGCTGTCCGACTACGATGTG
GACCATATCGTGCCTCAGAGCTTTCTGAAGGACGACTCCATCGACAACAAGGTGCTGACCAGAAGCGACA
AGAACCGGGGCAAGAGCGACAACGTGCCCTCCGAAGAGGTCGTGAAGAAGATGAAGAACTACTGGCGGCA
GCTGCTGAACGCCAAGCTGATTACCCAGAGAAAGTTCGACAATCTGACCAAGGCCGAGAGAGGCGGCCTG
AGCGAACTGGATAAGGCCGGCTTCATCAAGAGACAGCTGGTGGAAACCCGGCAGATCACAAAGCACGTGG
CACAGATCCTGGACTCCCGGATGAACACTAAGTACGACGAGAATGACAAGCTGATCCGGGAAGTGAAAGT
GATCACCCTGAAGTCCAAGCTGGTGTCCGATTTCCGGAAGGATTTCCAGTTTTACAAAGTGCGCGAGATC
AACAACTACCACCACGCCCACGACGCCTACCTGAACGCCGTCGTGGGAACCGCCCTGATCAAAAAGTACC
CTAAGCTGGAAAGCGAGTTCGTGTACGGCGACTACAAGGTGTACGACGTGCGGAAGATGATCGCCAAGAG
CGAGCAGGAAATCGGCAAGGCTACCGCCAAGTACTTCTTCTACAGCAACATCATGAACTTTTTCAAGACC
GAGATTACCCTGGCCAACGGCGAGATCCGGAAGCGGCCTCTGATCGAGACAAACGGCGAAACCGGGGAGA
TCGTGTGGGATAAGGGCCGGGATTTTGCCACCGTGCGGAAAGTGCTGAGCATGCCCCAAGTGAATATCGT
GAAAAAGACCGAGGTGCAGACAGGCGGCTTCAGCAAAGAGTCTATCCTGCCCAAGAGGAACAGCGATAAG
CTGATCGCCAGAAAGAAGGACTGGGACCCTAAGAAGTACGGCGGCTTCCTGTGGCCCACCGTGGCCTATT
CTGTGCTGGTGGTGGCCAAAGTGGAAAAGGGCAAGTCCAAGAAACTGAAGAGTGTGAAAGAGCTGCTGGG
GATCACCATCATGGAAAGAAGCAGCTTCGAGAAGAATCCCATCGACTTTCTGGAAGCCAAGGGCTACAAA
GAAGTGAAAAAGGACCTGATCATCAAGCTGCCTAAGTACTCCCTGTTCGAGCTGGAAAACGGCCGGAAGA
GAATGCTGGCCTCTGCCAAGCAGCTGCAGAAGGGAAACGAACTGGCCCTGCCCTCCAAATATGTGAACTT
CCTGTACCTGGCCAGCCACTATGAGAAGCTGAAGGGCTCCCCCGAGGATAATGAGCAGAAACAGCTGTTT
GTGGAACAGCACAAGCACTACCTGGACGAGATCATCGAGCAGATCAGCGAGTTCTCCAAGAGAGTGATCC
TGGCCGACGCTAATCTGGACAAAGTGCTGTCCGCCTACAACAAGCACCGGGATAAGCCCATCAGAGAGCA
GGCCGAGAATATCATCCACCTGTTTACCCTGACCAATCTGGGAGCCCCTGCCGCCTTCAAGTACTTTGAC
ACCACCATCGACCGGAAGCAGTACAGAAGCACCAAAGAGGTGCTGGACGCCACCCTGATCCACCAGAGCA
TCACCGGCCTGTACGAGACACGGATCGACCTGTCTCAGCTGGGAGGTGACTCTGGCGGCTCAAAAAGAAC
CGCCGACGGCAGCGAATTCGAGCCCAAGAAGAAGAGGAAAGTCGGAAGCGGAGCTACTAACTTCAGCCTG
CTGAAGCAGGCTGGAGACGTGGAGGAGAACCCTGGACCTATGGTGAGCAAGGGCGAGGAGCTGTTCACCG
GGGTGGTGCCCATCCTGGTCGAGCTGGACGGCGACGTAAACGGCCACAAGTTCAGCGTGTCCGGCGAGGG
CGAGGGCGATGCCACCTACGGCAAGCTGACCCTGAAGTTCATCTGCACCACCGGCAAGCTGCCCGTGCCC
TGGCCCACCCTCGTGACCACCCTGACCTATGGAGTGCAGTGCTTCAGCCGCTACCCCGACCACATGAAGC
AGCACGACTTCTTCAAGTCCGCCATGCCCGAAGGCTACGTCCAGGAGCGCACCATCTTCTTCAAGGACGA
CGGCAACTACAAGACCCGCGCCGAGGTGAAGTTCGAGGGCGACACCCTGGTGAACCGCATCGAGCTGAAG
GGCATCGACTTCAAGGAGGACGGCAACATCCTGGGGCACAAGCTGGAGTACAACTACAACAGCCACAACG
TCTATATCATGGCCGACAAGCAGAAGAACGGCATCAAGGTGAACTTCAAGATCCGCCACAACATCGAGGA
CGGCAGCGTGCAGCTCGCCGACCACTACCAGCAGAACACCCCCATCGGCGACGGCCCCGTGCTGCTGCCC
GACAACCACTACCTGAGCACCCAGTCCGCCCTGAGCAAAGACCCCAACGAGAAGCGCGATCACATGGTCC
TGCTGGAGTTCGTGACCGCCGCCGGGATCACTCTCGGCATGGACGAGCTGTACAAGTCTGGTGGTTCTCC
CAAGAAGAAGAGGAAAGTCTAACCGGTCATCATCACCATCACCATTGAGTTTAAACCCGCTGATCAGCCT
CGACTGTGCCTTCTAGTTGCCAGCCATCTGTTGTTTGCCCCTCCCCCGTGCCTTCCTTGACCCTGGAAGG
TGCCACTCCCACTGTCCTTTCCTAATAAAATGAGGAAATTGCATCGCATTGTCTGAGTAGGTGTCATTCT
ATTCTGGGGGGTGGGGTGGGGCAGGACAGCAAGGGGGAGGATTGGGAAGACAATAGCAGGCATGCTGGGG
ATGCGGTGGGCTCTATGGCTTCTGAGGCGGAAAGAACCAGCTGGGGCTCGATACCGTCGACCTCTAGCTA
GAGCTTGGCGTAATCATGGTCATAGCTGTTTCCTGTGTGAAATTGTTATCCGCTCACAATTCCACACAAC
ATACGAGCCGGAAGCATAAAGTGTAAAGCCTAGGGTGCCTAATGAGTGAGCTAACTCACATTAATTGCGT
TGCGCTCACTGCCCGCTTTCCAGTCGGGAAACCTGTCGTGCCAGCTGCATTAATGAATCGGCCAACGCGC
GGGGAGAGGCGGTTTGCGTATTGGGCGCTCTTCCGCTTCCTCGCTCACTGACTCGCTGCGCTCGGTCGTT
CGGCTGCGGCGAGCGGTATCAGCTCACTCAAAGGCGGTAATACGGTTATCCACAGAATCAGGGGATAACG
CAGGAAAGAACATGTGAGCAAAAGGCCAGCAAAAGGCCAGGAACCGTAAAAAGGCCGCGTTGCTGGCGTT
TTTCCATAGGCTCCGCCCCCCTGACGAGCATCACAAAAATCGACGCTCAAGTCAGAGGTGGCGAAACCCG
ACAGGACTATAAAGATACCAGGCGTTTCCCCCTGGAAGCTCCCTCGTGCGCTCTCCTGTTCCGACCCTGC
CGCTTACCGGATACCTGTCCGCCTTTCTCCCTTCGGGAAGCGTGGCGCTTTCTCATAGCTCACGCTGTAG
GTATCTCAGTTCGGTGTAGGTCGTTCGCTCCAAGCTGGGCTGTGTGCACGAACCCCCCGTTCAGCCCGAC
CGCTGCGCCTTATCCGGTAACTATCGTCTTGAGTCCAACCCGGTAAGACACGACTTATCGCCACTGGCAG
CAGCCACTGGTAACAGGATTAGCAGAGCGAGGTATGTAGGCGGTGCTACAGAGTTCTTGAAGTGGTGGCC
TAACTACGGCTACACTAGAAGAACAGTATTTGGTATCTGCGCTCTGCTGAAGCCAGTTACCTTCGGAAAA
AGAGTTGGTAGCTCTTGATCCGGCAAACAAACCACCGCTGGTAGCGGTGGTTTTTTTGTTTGCAAGCAGC
AGATTACGCGCAGAAAAAAAGGATCTCAAGAAGATCCTTTGATCTTTTCTACGGGGTCTGACACTCAGTG
GAACGAAAACTCACGTTAAGGGATTTTGGTCATGAGATTATCAAAAAGGATCTTCACCTAGATCCTTTTA
AATTAAAAATGAAGTTTTAAATCAATCTAAAGTATATATGAGTAAACTTGGTCTGACAGTTACCAATGCT
TAATCAGTGAGGCACCTATCTCAGCGATCTGTCTATTTCGTTCATCCATAGTTGCCTGACTCCCCGTCGT
GTAGATAACTACGATACGGGAGGGCTTACCATCTGGCCCCAGTGCTGCAATGATACCGCGAGACCCACGC
TCACCGGCTCCAGATTTATCAGCAATAAACCAGCCAGCCGGAAGGGCCGAGCGCAGAAGTGGTCCTGCAA
CTTTATCCGCCTCCATCCAGTCTATTAATTGTTGCCGGGAAGCTAGAGTAAGTAGTTCGCCAGTTAATAG
TTTGCGCAACGTTGTTGCCATTGCTACAGGCATCGTGGTGTCACGCTCGTCGTTTGGTATGGCTTCATTC
AGCTCCGGTTCCCAACGATCAAGGCGAGTTACATGATCCCCCATGTTGTGCAAAAAAGCGGTTAGCTCCT
TCGGTCCTCCGATCGTTGTCAGAAGTAAGTTGGCCGCAGTGTTATCACTCATGGTTATGGCAGCACTGCA
TAATTCTCTTACTGTCATGCCATCCGTAAGATGCTTTTCTGTGACTGGTGAGTACTCAACCAAGTCATTC
TGAGAATAGTGTATGCGGCGACCGAGTTGCTCTTGCCCGGCGTCAATACGGGATAATACCGCGCCACATA
GCAGAACTTTAAAAGTGCTCATCATTGGAAAACGTTCTTCGGGGCGAAAACTCTCAAGGATCTTACCGCT
GTTGAGATCCAGTTCGATGTAACCCACTCGTGCACCCAACTGATCTTCAGCATCTTTTACTTTCACCAGC
GTTTCTGGGTGAGCAAAAACAGGAAGGCAAAATGCCGCAAAAAAGGGAATAAGGGCGACACGGAAATGTT
GAATACTCATACTCTTCCTTTTTCAATATTATTGAAGCATTTATCAGGGTTATTGTCTCATGAGCGGATA
CATATTTGAATGTATTTAGAAAAATAAACAAATAGGGGTTCCGCGCACATTTCCCCGAAAAGTGCCACCT
GACGTCGACGGATCGGGAGATCGATCTCCCGATCCCCTAGGGTCGACTCTCAGTACAATCTGCTCTGATG
CCGCATAGTTAAGCCAGTATCTGCTCCCTGCTTGTGTGTTGGAGGTCGCTGAGTAGTGCGCGAGCAAAAT
TTAAGCTACAACAAGGCAAGGCTTGACCGACAATTGCATGAAGAATCTGCTTAGGGTTAGGCGTTTTGCG
CTGCTTCGCGATGTACGGGCCAGATATACGCGTTGACATTGATTATTGACTAGTTATTAATAGTAATCAA
TTACGGGGTCATTAGTTCATAGCCCATATATGGAGTTCCGCGTTACATAACTTACGGTAAATGGCCCGCC
TGGCTGACCGCCCAACGACCCCCGCCCATTGACGTCAATAATGACGTATGTTCCCATAGTAACGCCAATA
GGGACTTTCCATTGACGTCAATGGGTGGAGTATTTACGGTAAACTGCCCACTTGGCAGTACATCAAGTGT
ATC
